>Addgene plasmid #61257 | pBS-KS-attB1-2-PT-SA-SD-2-2xTY1-V5 | depositor full sequence | sequence record 99405 | pBS-KS-attB1-2-PT-SA-SD-2-2xTY1-V5 sequence 3541 bps
GAAACCTGTCGTGCCAGCTGCATTAATGAATCGGCCAACGCGCGGGGAGAGGCGGTTTGCGTATTGGGCG
CTCTTCCGCTTCCTCGCTCACTGACTCGCTGCGCTCGGTCGTTCGGCTGCGGCGAGCGGTATCAGCTCAC
TCAAAGGCGGTAATACGGTTATCCACAGAATCAGGGGATAACGCAGGAAAGAACATGTGAGCAAAAGGCC
AGCAAAAGGCCAGGAACCGTAAAAAGGCCGCGTTGCTGGCGTTTTTCCATAGGCTCCGCCCCCCTGACGA
GCATCACAAAAATCGACGCTCAAGTCAGAGGTGGCGAAACCCGACAGGACTATAAAGATACCAGGCGTTT
CCCCCTGGAAGCTCCCTCGTGCGCTCTCCTGTTCCGACCCTGCCGCTTACCGGATACCTGTCCGCCTTTC
TCCCTTCGGGAAGCGTGGCGCTTTCTCATAGCTCACGCTGTAGGTATCTCAGTTCGGTGTAGGTCGTTCG
CTCCAAGCTGGGCTGTGTGCACGAACCCCCCGTTCAGCCCGACCGCTGCGCCTTATCCGGTAACTATCGT
CTTGAGTCCAACCCGGTAAGACACGACTTATCGCCACTGGCAGCAGCCACTGGTAACAGGATTAGCAGAG
CGAGGTATGTAGGCGGTGCTACAGAGTTCTTGAAGTGGTGGCCTAACTACGGCTACACTAGAAGGACAGT
ATTTGGTATCTGCGCTCTGCTGAAGCCAGTTACCTTCGGAAAAAGAGTTGGTAGCTCTTGATCCGGCAAA
CAAACCACCGCTGGTAGCGGTGGTTTTTTTGTTTGCAAGCAGCAGATTACGCGCAGAAAAAAAGGATCTC
AAGAAGATCCTTTGATCTTTTCTACGGGGTCTGACGCTCAGTGGAACGAAAACTCACGTTAAGGGATTTT
GGTCATGAGATTATCAAAAAGGATCTTCACCTAGATCCTTTTAAATTAAAAATGAAGTTTTAAATCAATC
TAAAGTATATATGAGTAAACTTGGTCTGACAGTTACCAATGCTTAATCAGTGAGGCACCTATCTCAGCGA
TCTGTCTATTTCGTTCATCCATAGTTGCCTGACTCCCCGTCGTGTAGATAACTACGATACGGGAGGGCTT
ACCATCTGGCCCCAGTGCTGCAATGATACCGCGAGACCCACGCTCACCGGCTCCAGATTTATCAGCAATA
AACCAGCCAGCCGGAAGGGCCGAGCGCAGAAGTGGTCCTGCAACTTTATCCGCCTCCATCCAGTCTATTA
ATTGTTGCCGGGAAGCTAGAGTAAGTAGTTCGCCAGTTAATAGTTTGCGCAACGTTGTTGCCATTGCTAC
AGGCATCGTGGTGTCACGCTCGTCGTTTGGTATGGCTTCATTCAGCTCCGGTTCCCAACGATCAAGGCGA
GTTACATGATCCCCCATGTTGTGCAAAAAAGCGGTTAGCTCCTTCGGTCCTCCGATCGTTGTCAGAAGTA
AGTTGGCCGCAGTGTTATCACTCATGGTTATGGCAGCACTGCATAATTCTCTTACTGTCATGCCATCCGT
AAGATGCTTTTCTGTGACTGGTGAGTACTCAACCAAGTCATTCTGAGAATAGTGTATGCGGCGACCGAGT
TGCTCTTGCCCGGCGTCAATACGGGATAATACCGCGCCACATAGCAGAACTTTAAAAGTGCTCATCATTG
GAAAACGTTCTTCGGGGCGAAAACTCTCAAGGATCTTACCGCTGTTGAGATCCAGTTCGATGTAACCCAC
TCGTGCACCCAACTGATCTTCAGCATCTTTTACTTTCACCAGCGTTTCTGGGTGAGCAAAAACAGGAAGG
CAAAATGCCGCAAAAAAGGGAATAAGGGCGACACGGAAATGTTGAATACTCATACTCTTCCTTTTTCAAT
ATTATTGAAGCATTTATCAGGGTTATTGTCTCATGAGCGGATACATATTTGAATGTATTTAGAAAAATAA
ACAAATAGGGGTTCCGCGCACATTTCCCCGAAAAGTGCCACCTAAATTGTAAGCGTTAATATTTTGTTAA
AATTCGCGTTAAATTTTTGTTAAATCAGCTCATTTTTTAACCAATAGGCCGAAATCGGCAAAATCCCTTA
TAAATCAAAAGAATAGACCGAGATAGGGT
[37 nt withheld, positions 2130-2166]
AAAGAACGTGGACTCCAACGTCAAAGG
[49 nt withheld, positions 2194-2242]
T
[91 nt withheld, positions 2244-2334]
G
[124 nt withheld, positions 2336-2459]
CCCATTCGCCATTCAGGCTGCGCAACTGTTGGGAAGGGCGATCGGTGCGGGCCTCTTCGCTATTACGCCA
GCTGGCGAAAGGGGGATGTGCTGCAAGGCGATTAAGTTGGGTAACGCCAGGGTTTTCCCAGTCACGACGT
TGTAAAACGACGGCCAGTGAGCGCGCGTAATACGACTCACTATAGGGCGAATTGGAGCTCGCTAGCGATG
TAGGTCACGGTCTCGAAGCCGCGGTGCGGGTGCCAGGGCGTGCCCTTGGGCTCCCCGGGCGCGTACTCCA
CCTCACCCATCTGGTCCATCATGATGGTCGACTCTAGAAGTCGATCCAACATGGCGACTTGTCCCATCCC
CGGCATGTTTAAATATACTAATTATTCTTGAACTAATTTTAATCAACCGATTTATCTCTCTTCCGCAGGT
CGGGAGGTTCCGGTGGAAGCGGAGGTAGCGGCGGATCGGAGGTCCACACTAATCAAGACCCCCTGGATGC
CGAGGTGCACACCAACCAGGACCCTCTGGACGGAGGTTCCGGTGGAAGCGGAGGTAGCGGCGGATCGGGC
AAGCCCATCCCCAACCCCCTGCTGGGCCTGGATAGCACCAGATCCGGAGGTAGCGGTGGAAGCGGAGGTT
CCGGCAGGTAAGTTATTGAACAATGGCATCAAATGCCTTCATCATCACTACCCTTTAGCCCTTAAGACCC
CACAATGACCTTACCCACTCAGAGAAAAAAGTAAATATGAAAGCCCATTTGAACTTCTAAGCTTGTCGAC
CATCATGATGGACCAGATGGGTGAGGTGGAGTACGCGCCCGGGGAGCCCAAGGGCACGCCCTGGCACCCG
CACCGCGGCTTCGAGACCGTGACCTACATCATGCATGGTACCCAGCTTTTGTTCCCTTTAGTGAGGGTTA
ATTGCGCGCTTGGCGTAATCATGGTCATAGCTGTTTCCTGTGTGAAATTGTTATCCGCTCACAATTCCAC
ACAACATACGAGCCGGAAGCATAAAGTGTAAAGCCTGGGGTGCCTAATGAGTGAGCTAACTCACATTAAT
TGCGTTGCGCTCACTGCCCGCTTTCCAGTCGG
Features (pLannotate 1.2.2; 13 found; start..end, strand, type, name):
    254..842     -  rep_origin     ori: high-copy-number ColE1/pMB1/pBR322/pUC origin of replication
   1013..1873    -  CDS            AmpR: β-lactamase; bla; confers resistance to ampicillin, carbenicillin, and related antibiotics
   1874..1978    -  promoter       AmpR promoter: bla
   2031..2459    -  rep_origin     f1 ori (sequence partly withheld): f1 bacteriophage origin of replication; arrow indicates direction of (+) strand synthesis
   2464..2619    -  CDS            lacZα (fragment): LacZα fragment of β-galactosidase; lacZ fragment
   2627..2645    +  promoter       T7 promoter: promoter for bacteriophage T7 RNA polymerase
   2681..2750    +  protein_bind   attB: attB site for the φC31 integrase (Groth et al., 2000) phage φC31 integrase
   3245..3314    -  protein_bind   attB: attB site for the φC31 integrase (Groth et al., 2000) phage φC31 integrase
   3354..3372    -  promoter       T3 promoter: promoter for bacteriophage T3 RNA polymerase
   3417..3433    -  protein_bind   lac operator: The lac repressor binds to the lac operator to inhibit transcription in E. coli. This inhibition can be relieved by adding lactose or isopropyl-β-D-thiogalactopyranoside (IPTG). lac repressor encoded by lacI
   3441..3471    -  promoter       lac promoter: promoter for the E. coli lac operon
   3486..3507    -  protein_bind   CAP binding site: CAP binding activates transcription in the presence of cAMP. E. coli catabolite activator protein
   3520..71      -  CDS            lacI (fragment) (across the origin): lac repressor; lacI; The lac repressor binds to the lac operator to inhibit transcription in E. coli. This inhibition can be relieved by adding lactose or isopropyl-β-D-thiogalactopyranoside (IPTG).
