[The description below was written by a language model from this plasmid's Addgene catalogue record and pLannotate feature annotations shown in this document.]
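Description:
pBS-KS-attB1-2-PT-SA-SD-2-2xTY1-V5 is a small (about 3.5 kb) pBluescript KS-derived donor plasmid for the second step of a two-step CRISPR and recombinase-mediated cassette exchange (RMCE) strategy for genome engineering in Drosophila. It is propagated in E. coli as a high-copy plasmid through its ColE1/pUC-type origin and selected with ampicillin via the β-lactamase gene. The usual pBluescript elements are also present: an f1 phage origin, flanking T7 and T3 promoters, and remnants of the lac promoter/operator, lacZα and lacI regions. These play no role in the fly application.

The functional payload lies between two φC31 integrase attB sites placed in opposite orientations roughly 500 bp apart. The feature table does not annotate anything in this interval. From the catalogue entry and the plasmid name, it holds a 216 bp synthetic insert encoding two copies of the TY1 epitope plus a V5 epitope, and the name indicates flanking splice acceptor (SA) and splice donor (SD) sequences of a protein-trap (PT) cassette designed for intron phase 2. In the intended workflow, a first CRISPR step places a dsRed marker cassette at the target locus. φC31 integrase then recombines that cassette, presumably through attP sites flanking it, with the two attB sites of this plasmid, swapping the marker for the tag cassette. Because the cassette behaves as an artificial exon spliced into the host transcript, choosing the phase 2 version for a phase 2 intron keeps the reading frame intact. The result is an endogenous protein internally tagged with 2xTY1 and V5 for antibody-based detection or purification. The plasmid carries no promoter for expression in flies, since expression depends on the targeted gene.
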