Addgene plasmid #61257: pBS-KS-attB1-2-PT-SA-SD-2-2xTY1-V5
Purpose: CRISPR-RMCE, second step attB plasmid, intron phase 2, exchange dsRed with 2xTY1 and V5 tags cassette
Depositing lab: Frank Schnorrer. Depositing organization: Max Planck Institute of Biochemistry. Publication: A Versatile Two-Step CRISPR- and RMCE-Based Strategy for Efficient Genome Engineering in Drosophila. Zhang X, Koolhaas WH, Schnorrer F. G3 (Bethesda). 2014 Oct 15. pii: g3.114.013979. doi: 10.1534/g3.114.013979. PubMed 25324299.
Backbone
  Vector backbone: pBS-KS-attB1-2-PT-SA-SD
  Backbone manufacturer: Hugo J Bellen
  Backbone size w/o insert (bp): 3300
  Total vector size (bp): 3541
  Vector type: CRISPR
Growth in bacteria
  Bacterial resistance: Ampicillin, 100 μg/mL
  Growth temperature: 37°C
  Growth strain: DH5alpha
  Copy number: High Copy
Gene/Insert
  Gene/Insert name: 2xTY1-V5
  Species: Synthetic
  Insert size (bp): 216
  Tag / fusion protein: TY1; V5
Terms and licenses: Academic/Nonprofit Terms; Industry Terms: Not Available to Industry
How to cite: pBS-KS-attB1-2-PT-SA-SD-2-2xTY1-V5 was a gift from Frank Schnorrer (Addgene plasmid # 61257 ; http://n2t.net/addgene:61257 ; RRID:Addgene_61257)
