>Addgene plasmid #61257 | pBS-KS-attB1-2-PT-SA-SD-2-2xTY1-V5 | addgene partial sequence | sequence record 100136 | M13-F20 5'-TGTAAAACGACGGCCAGT-3'
GGAGCTCGCTAGCGATGTAGGTCACGGTCTCGAAGCCGCGGTGCGGGTGCCAGGGCGTGCCCTTGGGCTC
CCCGGGCGCGTACTCCACCTCACCCATCTGGTCCATCATGATGGTCGACTCTAGAAGTCGATCCAACATG
GCGACTTGTCCCATCCCCGGCATGTTTAAATATACTAATTATTCTTGAACTAATTTTAATCAACCGATTT
ATCTCTCTTCCGCAGGTCGGGAGGTTCCGGTGGAAGCGGAGGTAGCGGCGGATCGGAGGTCCACACTAAT
CAAGACCCCCTGGATGCCGAGGTGCACACCAACCAGGACCCTCTGGACGGAGGTTCCGGTGGAAGCGGAG
GTAGCGGCGGATCGGGCAAGCCCATCCCCAACCCCCTGCTGGGCCTGGATAGCACCAGATCCGGAGGTAG
CGGTGGAAGCGGAGGTTCCGGCAGGTAAGTTATTGAACAATGGCATCAAATGCCTTCATCATCACTACCC
TTTAGCCCTTAAGACCCCACAATGACCTTACCCACTCAGAGAAAAAAGTAAATATGAAAGCCCATTTGAA
CTTCTAAGCTTGTCGACCATCATGATGGACCAGATGGGTGAGGTGGAGTACGCGCCCGGGGAGCCCAAGG
GCACGCCCTGGCACCCGCACCGCGGCTTCGAGACCGTGACCTACATC
