>Addgene plasmid #61257 | pBS-KS-attB1-2-PT-SA-SD-2-2xTY1-V5 | addgene partial sequence | sequence record 100137 | M13-Rev 5'-CAGGAAACAGCTATGACC-3'
GATGTAGGTCACGGTCTCGAAGCCGCGGTGCGGGTGCCAGGGCGTGCCCTTGGGCTCCCCGGGCGCGTAC
TCCACCTCACCCATCTGGTCCATCATGATGGTCGACTCTAGAAGTCGATCCAACATGGCGACTTGTCCCA
TCCCCGGCATGTTTAAATATACTAATTATTCTTGAACTAATTTTAATCAACCGATTTATCTCTCTTCCGC
AGGTCGGGAGGTTCCGGTGGAAGCGGAGGTAGCGGCGGATCGGAGGTCCACACTAATCAAGACCCCCTGG
ATGCCGAGGTGCACACCAACCAGGACCCTCTGGACGGAGGTTCCGGTGGAAGCGGAGGTAGCGGCGGATC
GGGCAAGCCCATCCCCAACCCCCTGCTGGGCCTGGATAGCACCAGATCCGGAGGTAGCGGTGGAAGCGGA
GGTTCCGGCAGGTAAGTTATTGAACAATGGCATCAAATGCCTTCATCATCACTACCCTTTAGCCCTTAAG
ACCCCACAATGACCTTACCCACTCAGAGAAAAAAGTAAATATGAAAGCCCATTTGAACTTCTAAGCTTGT
CGACCATCATGATGGACCAGATGGGTGAGGTGGAGTACGCGCCCGGGGAGCCCAAGGGCACGCCCTGGCA
CCCGCACCGCGGCTTCGAGACCGTGACCTACATCATGCATGGTACCCAGC
